Addgene plasmid #46662: pcDNA3.2 mir-1-1 reporter dme-let-7
Depositing lab: David Bartel. Depositing organization: Whitehead Institute for Biomedical Research. Publication: Beyond Secondary Structure: Primary-Sequence Determinants License Pri-miRNA Hairpins for Processing. Auyeung VC, Ulitsky I, McGeary SE, Bartel DP. Cell. 2013 Feb 14;152(4):844-58. doi: 10.1016/j.cell.2013.01.031. PubMed 23415231.
Backbone
  Vector backbone: pcDNA3.2 V5-DEST mir-1-1 reporter
  Backbone manufacturer: Bartel lab (Addgene plasmid# 46646)
  Backbone size w/o insert (bp): 8038
  Vector type: Mammalian Expression, RNAi
  Selectable markers: Neomycin (select with G418)
Growth in bacteria
  Bacterial resistance: Ampicillin, 100 μg/mL
  Growth temperature: 37°C
  Growth strain: DH5alpha
  Copy number: High Copy
Gene/Insert
  Gene/Insert name: dme-let-7 (alt name: let-7 pri-mRNA)
  Species: D. melanogaster (fly)
  Promoter: CMV
  Tag / fusion protein: hsa-mir-1-1 (C terminal on insert); V5 (C terminal on backbone)
  Cloning method: Gateway Cloning
  Sequencing primers: 5′ CMV-F; 3′ TK-pA-R
Terms and licenses: Academic/Nonprofit Terms; Industry Terms: Not Available to Industry
How to cite: pcDNA3.2 mir-1-1 reporter dme-let-7 was a gift from David Bartel (Addgene plasmid # 46662 ; http://n2t.net/addgene:46662 ; RRID:Addgene_46662)
