[The description below was written by a language model from this plasmid's Addgene catalogue record and pLannotate feature annotations shown in this document.]
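Description:
pcDNA3.2 mir-1-1 reporter dme-let-7 is a mammalian expression plasmid for studying processing of primary microRNA transcripts, built by Gateway recombination into a modified pcDNA3.2 V5-DEST backbone that already carries a human mir-1-1 hairpin. It is propagated in E. coli as a high-copy plasmid through a ColE1/pUC-type origin with ampicillin selection (AmpR under its own bla promoter), and it also carries an f1 origin. For mammalian cells, an SV40 early promoter drives the neomycin phosphotransferase gene, followed by an SV40 poly(A) signal, allowing G418 selection.

The payload is a single transcription unit driven by the CMV immediate-early enhancer and promoter, with a T7 promoter just downstream. Between the attB1 and attB2 sites left by Gateway cloning lies the Drosophila melanogaster let-7 pri-miRNA segment, annotated as a let-7 precursor hairpin. Immediately downstream of attB2 sits the human mir-1-1 precursor, followed by the backbone's V5 sequence and the HSV TK polyadenylation signal. Because the insert is a noncoding RNA, the V5 tag is a leftover of the destination vector rather than a functional epitope fusion. Placing both hairpins on one CMV-driven transcript means the query hairpin (fly let-7) and the invariant mir-1-1 hairpin are made together, so mir-1-1 plausibly serves as an internal reference for how efficiently the query is processed in transfected cells; the record does not spell out this readout, but it fits the associated work on primary-sequence determinants of pri-miRNA processing.

The sequence record is 6,201 nt, shorter than the 8,038 bp listed for the backbone, which is consistent with loss of the Gateway destination cassette on recombination.
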