Features (pLannotate 1.2.2; 24 found; start..end, strand, type, name):
     36..80      -  misc_feature   bom (fragment): basis of mobility region from pBR322
    235..614     +  enhancer       CMV enhancer: human cytomegalovirus immediate early enhancer
    615..818     +  promoter       CMV promoter: human cytomegalovirus (CMV) immediate early promoter
    814..847     +  LTR            5' LTR (truncated) (fragment): truncated 5' long terminal repeat (LTR) from HIV-1
    863..881     +  promoter       T7 promoter: promoter for bacteriophage T7 RNA polymerase
    911..935     +  protein_bind   attB1: mutant version of attB; recombination site for the Gateway® BP reaction BP Clonase™
   1089..1158    +  ncRNA          let-7 (fragment): Accession: RF00027 - let-7 microRNA precursor
   1314..1338    -  protein_bind   attB2: mutant version of attB; recombination site for the Gateway® BP reaction BP Clonase™
   1416..1492    +  ncRNA          mir-1: Accession: RF00103 - mir-1 microRNA precursor family
   1691..1732    +  CDS            V5 tag: epitope tag from simian virus 5
   1816..1864    +  polyA_signal   HSV TK poly(A) signal: herpes simplex virus thymidine kinase polyadenylation signal (Cole and Stacy, 1985)
   1955..1971    -  polyA_signal   bGH poly(A) signal (fragment): bovine growth hormone polyadenylation signal
   2066..2494    +  rep_origin     f1 ori (sequence partly withheld): f1 bacteriophage origin of replication; arrow indicates direction of (+) strand synthesis
   2508..2837    +  promoter       SV40 promoter: SV40 enhancer and early promoter
   2904..3695    +  CDS            neo: KKA2_KLEPN - Also known as kan, nptII. Experimental evidence at protein level: Swiss-Prot protein existence level 1. Resistance to kanamycin, neomycin, paromomycin, ribostamycin, butirosin and gentamicin B. From Klebsiella pneumoniae.
   3721..3879    +  CDS            ble (fragment): BLE_KLEPN - Experimental evidence at protein level: Swiss-Prot protein existence level 1. Binding protein with a strong affinity to the bleomycin family of antibiotics. Binds to CL990; an antimitotic-antibiotic compound. From Klebsiella pneumoniae.
   3874..3995    +  polyA_signal   SV40 poly(A) signal: SV40 polyadenylation signal
   4068..4084    -  protein_bind   lac operator: The lac repressor binds to the lac operator to inhibit transcription in E. coli. This inhibition can be relieved by adding lactose or isopropyl-β-D-thiogalactopyranoside (IPTG). lac repressor encoded by lacI
   4092..4122    -  promoter       lac promoter: promoter for the E. coli lac operon
   4137..4158    -  protein_bind   CAP binding site: CAP binding activates transcription in the presence of cAMP. E. coli catabolite activator protein
   4171..4263    -  CDS            lacI (fragment): lac repressor; lacI; The lac repressor binds to the lac operator to inhibit transcription in E. coli. This inhibition can be relieved by adding lactose or isopropyl-β-D-thiogalactopyranoside (IPTG).
   4446..5034    -  rep_origin     ori: high-copy-number ColE1/pMB1/pBR322/pUC origin of replication
   5205..6065    -  CDS            AmpR: β-lactamase; bla; confers resistance to ampicillin, carbenicillin, and related antibiotics
   6066..6170    -  promoter       AmpR promoter: bla
>Addgene plasmid #46662 | pcDNA3.2 mir-1-1 reporter dme-let-7 | analyzer sequence | sequence record 66026
GACGGATCGGGAGATCTCCCGATCCCCTATGGTCGACTCTCAGTACAATCTGCTCTGATGCCGCATAGTT
AAGCCAGTATCTGCTCCCTGCTTGTGTGTTGGAGGTCGCTGAGTAGTGCGCGAGCAAAATTTAAGCTACA
ACAAGGCAAGGCTTGACCGACAATTGCATGAAGAATCTGCTTAGGGTTAGGCGTTTTGCGCTGCTTCGCG
ATGTACGGGCCAGATATACGCGTTGACATTGATTATTGACTAGTTATTAATAGTAATCAATTACGGGGTC
ATTAGTTCATAGCCCATATATGGAGTTCCGCGTTACATAACTTACGGTAAATGGCCCGCCTGGCTGACCG
CCCAACGACCCCCGCCCATTGACGTCAATAATGACGTATGTTCCCATAGTAACGCCAATAGGGACTTTCC
ATTGACGTCAATGGGTGGACTATTTACGGTAAACTGCCCACTTGGCAGTACATCAAGTGTATCATATGCC
AAGTACGCCCCCTATTGACGTCAATGACGGTAAATGGCCCGCCTGGCATTATGCCCAGTACATGACCTTA
TGGGACTTTCCTACTTGGCAGTACATCTACGTATTAGTCATCGCTATTACCATGGTGATGCGGTTTTGGC
AGTACATCAATGGGCGTGGATAGCGGTTTGACTCACGGGGATTTCCAAGTCTCCACCCCATTGACGTCAA
TGGGAGTTTGTTTTGGCACCAAAATCAACGGGACTTTCCAAAATGTCGTAACAACTCCGCCCCATTGACG
CAAATGGGCGGTAGGCGTGTACGGTGGGAGGTCTATATAAGCAGAGCTCTCTGGCTAACTAGAGAACCCA
CTGCTTACTGGCTTATCGAAATTAATACGACTCACTATAGGGAGACCCAAGCTGGCTAGTTAAGCTATCA
ACAAGTTTGTACAAAAAAGCAGGCTTCAAAAGCATTTTTAATATGATTTCTCCGTATTATTTTTCTTCTT
GTTTGCCATCATCGTTTCAACCAAAAACCGAACCAATGATATCCAGAAGATCCTTTAAATACCAAACCAC
CTAGCAAAAAGGACTACACCAAGGACCTTTTTCTCTCTGGCAAATTGAGGTAGTAGGTTGTATAGTAGTA
ATTACACATCATACTATACAATGTGCTAGCTTTCTTTGCTTGACTACAAGCCGCATTTGATAAAAGAATC
CCAATCGAACTGCACCACTTAATAAACCCAATCCCCAGCCATACAAAAGTTGGTGGTGCAACAAATTTTG
ATTGTGGACAACAAAGAAAGTGTTCTGAGCCAAACTATTGTTAAATATCATTAACCCAGCTTTCTTGTAC
AAAGTGGTTGATCTAGAGGGCCCGCAGTGGGGTCAGCTTCTACCGGGGCGGCGTCCCGGGGTCTTGGAAC
TGCATGCAGACTGCCTGCTTGGGAAACATACTTCTTTATATGCCCATATGGACCTGCTAAGCTATGGAAT
GTAAAGAAGTATGTATCTCAGGCCGGGACCTCTCTCGCCGCACTGAGGGGCACTCCACACCACGGGGGCC
GCCGCGGCCGACAGCCAGCCAGGCGGCTGTGGTGGGGGTGAGGCTGGGGCGGCAGGCTGCCTGGGCGTTG
GTGGACGGTCGTGTCCCCGCCAGCATTGTTCTGTCACTTTGCCTGTGTCAGCAGGTGGAAGTGCTCACCA
GACATTCGAAGGTAAGCCTATCCCTAACCCTCTCCTCGGTCTCGATTCTACGCGTACCGGTTAGTAATGA
GTTTAAACGGGGGAGGCTAACTGAAACACGGAAGGAGACAATACCGGAAGGAACCCGCGCTATGACGGCA
ATAAAAAGACAGAATAAAACGCACGGGTGTTGGGTCGTTTGTTCATAAACGCGGGGTTCGGTCCCAGGGC
TGGCACTCTGTCGATACCCCACCGAGACCCCATTGGGGCCAATACGCCCGCGTTTCTTCCTTTTCCCCAC
CCCACCCCCCAAGTTCGGGTGAAGGCCCAGGGCTCGCAGCCAACGTCGGGGCGGCAGGCCCTGCCATAGC
AGATCTGCGCAGCTGGGGCTCTAGGGGGTATCCCC
[124 nt withheld, positions 2066-2189]
C
[32 nt withheld, positions 2191-2222]
CA
[57 nt withheld, positions 2225-2281]
A
[49 nt withheld, positions 2283-2331]
CCTTTGACGTTGGAGTCCACGTTCTTT
[37 nt withheld, positions 2359-2395]
ACCCTATCTCGGTCTATTCTTTTGATTTATAAGGGATTTTGGGGATTTCGGCCTATTGGTTAAAAAATGA
GCTGATTTAACAAAAATTTAACGCGAATTAATTCTGTGGAATGTGTGTCAGTTAGGGTGTGGAAAGTCCC
CAGGCTCCCCAGCAGGCAGAAGTATGCAAAGCATGCATCTCAATTAGTCAGCAACCAGGTGTGGAAAGTC
CCCAGGCTCCCCAGCAGGCAGAAGTATGCAAAGCATGCATCTCAATTAGTCAGCAACCATAGTCCCGCCC
CTAACTCCGCCCATCCCGCCCCTAACTCCGCCCAGTTCCGCCCATTCTCCGCCCCATGGCTGACTAATTT
TTTTTATTTATGCAGAGGCCGAGGCCGCCTCTGCCTCTGAGCTATTCCAGAAGTAGTGAGGAGGCTTTTT
TGGAGGCCTAGGCTTTTGCAAAAAGCTCCCGGGAGCTTGTATATCCATTTTCGGATCTGATCAAGAGACA
GGATGAGGATCGTTTCGCATGATTGAACAAGATGGATTGCACGCAGGTTCTCCGGCCGCTTGGGTGGAGA
GGCTATTCGGCTATGACTGGGCACAACAGACAATCGGCTGCTCTGATGCCGCCGTGTTCCGGCTGTCAGC
GCAGGGGCGCCCGGTTCTTTTTGTCAAGACCGACCTGTCCGGTGCCCTGAATGAACTGCAGGACGAGGCA
GCGCGGCTATCGTGGCTGGCCACGACGGGCGTTCCTTGCGCAGCTGTGCTCGACGTTGTCACTGAAGCGG
GAAGGGACTGGCTGCTATTGGGCGAAGTGCCGGGGCAGGATCTCCTGTCATCTCACCTTGCTCCTGCCGA
GAAAGTATCCATCATGGCTGATGCAATGCGGCGGCTGCATACGCTTGATCCGGCTACCTGCCCATTCGAC
CACCAAGCGAAACATCGCATCGAGCGAGCACGTACTCGGATGGAAGCCGGTCTTGTCGATCAGGATGATC
TGGACGAAGAGCATCAGGGGCTCGCGCCAGCCGAACTGTTCGCCAGGCTCAAGGCGCGCATGCCCGACGG
CGAGGATCTCGTCGTGACCCATGGCGATGCCTGCTTGCCGAATATCATGGTGGAAAATGGCCGCTTTTCT
GGATTCATCGACTGTGGCCGGCTGGGTGTGGCGGACCGCTATCAGGACATAGCGTTGGCTACCCGTGATA
TTGCTGAAGAGCTTGGCGGCGAATGGGCTGACCGCTTCCTCGTGCTTTACGGTATCGCCGCTCCCGATTC
GCAGCGCATCGCCTTCTATCGCCTTCTTGACGAGTTCTTCTGAGCGGGACTCTGGGGTTCGCGAAATGAC
CGACCAAGCGACGCCCAACCTGCCATCACGAGATTTCGATTCCACCGCCGCCTTCTATGAAAGGTTGGGC
TTCGGAATCGTTTTCCGGGACGCCGGCTGGATGATCCTCCAGCGCGGGGATCTCATGCTGGAGTTCTTCG
CCCACCCCAACTTGTTTATTGCAGCTTATAATGGTTACAAATAAAGCAATAGCATCACAAATTTCACAAA
TAAAGCATTTTTTTCACTGCATTCTAGTTGTGGTTTGTCCAAACTCATCAATGTATCTTATCATGTCTGT
ATACCGTCGACCTCTAGCTAGAGCTTGGCGTAATCATGGTCATAGCTGTTTCCTGTGTGAAATTGTTATC
CGCTCACAATTCCACACAACATACGAGCCGGAAGCATAAAGTGTAAAGCCTGGGGTGCCTAATGAGTGAG
CTAACTCACATTAATTGCGTTGCGCTCACTGCCCGCTTTCCAGTCGGGAAACCTGTCGTGCCAGCTGCAT
TAATGAATCGGCCAACGCGCGGGGAGAGGCGGTTTGCGTATTGGGCGCTCTTCCGCTTCCTCGCTCACTG
ACTCGCTGCGCTCGGTCGTTCGGCTGCGGCGAGCGGTATCAGCTCACTCAAAGGCGGTAATACGGTTATC
CACAGAATCAGGGGATAACGCAGGAAAGAACATGTGAGCAAAAGGCCAGCAAAAGGCCAGGAACCGTAAA
AAGGCCGCGTTGCTGGCGTTTTTCCATAGGCTCCGCCCCCCTGACGAGCATCACAAAAATCGACGCTCAA
GTCAGAGGTGGCGAAACCCGACAGGACTATAAAGATACCAGGCGTTTCCCCCTGGAAGCTCCCTCGTGCG
CTCTCCTGTTCCGACCCTGCCGCTTACCGGATACCTGTCCGCCTTTCTCCCTTCGGGAAGCGTGGCGCTT
TCTCAATGCTCACGCTGTAGGTATCTCAGTTCGGTGTAGGTCGTTCGCTCCAAGCTGGGCTGTGTGCACG
AACCCCCCGTTCAGCCCGACCGCTGCGCCTTATCCGGTAACTATCGTCTTGAGTCCAACCCGGTAAGACA
CGACTTATCGCCACTGGCAGCAGCCACTGGTAACAGGATTAGCAGAGCGAGGTATGTAGGCGGTGCTACA
GAGTTCTTGAAGTGGTGGCCTAACTACGGCTACACTAGAAGGACAGTATTTGGTATCTGCGCTCTGCTGA
AGCCAGTTACCTTCGGAAAAAGAGTTGGTAGCTCTTGATCCGGCAAACAAACCACCGCTGGTAGCGGTGG
TTTTTTTGTTTGCAAGCAGCAGATTACGCGCAGAAAAAAAGGATCTCAAGAAGATCCTTTGATCTTTTCT
ACGGGGTCTGACGCTCAGTGGAACGAAAACTCACGTTAAGGGATTTTGGTCATGAGATTATCAAAAAGGA
TCTTCACCTAGATCCTTTTAAATTAAAAATGAAGTTTTAAATCAATCTAAAGTATATATGAGTAAACTTG
GTCTGACAGTTACCAATGCTTAATCAGTGAGGCACCTATCTCAGCGATCTGTCTATTTCGTTCATCCATA
GTTGCCTGACTCCCCGTCGTGTAGATAACTACGATACGGGAGGGCTTACCATCTGGCCCCAGTGCTGCAA
TGATACCGCGAGACCCACGCTCACCGGCTCCAGATTTATCAGCAATAAACCAGCCAGCCGGAAGGGCCGA
GCGCAGAAGTGGTCCTGCAACTTTATCCGCCTCCATCCAGTCTATTAATTGTTGCCGGGAAGCTAGAGTA
AGTAGTTCGCCAGTTAATAGTTTGCGCAACGTTGTTGCCATTGCTACAGGCATCGTGGTGTCACGCTCGT
CGTTTGGTATGGCTTCATTCAGCTCCGGTTCCCAACGATCAAGGCGAGTTACATGATCCCCCATGTTGTG
CAAAAAAGCGGTTAGCTCCTTCGGTCCTCCGATCGTTGTCAGAAGTAAGTTGGCCGCAGTGTTATCACTC
ATGGTTATGGCAGCACTGCATAATTCTCTTACTGTCATGCCATCCGTAAGATGCTTTTCTGTGACTGGTG
AGTACTCAACCAAGTCATTCTGAGAATAGTGTATGCGGCGACCGAGTTGCTCTTGCCCGGCGTCAATACG
GGATAATACCGCGCCACATAGCAGAACTTTAAAAGTGCTCATCATTGGAAAACGTTCTTCGGGGCGAAAA
CTCTCAAGGATCTTACCGCTGTTGAGATCCAGTTCGATGTAACCCACTCGTGCACCCAACTGATCTTCAG
CATCTTTTACTTTCACCAGCGTTTCTGGGTGAGCAAAAACAGGAAGGCAAAATGCCGCAAAAAAGGGAAT
AAGGGCGACACGGAAATGTTGAATACTCATACTCTTCCTTTTTCAATATTATTGAAGCATTTATCAGGGT
TATTGTCTCATGAGCGGATACATATTTGAATGTATTTAGAAAAATAAACAAATAGGGGTTCCGCGCACAT
TTCCCCGAAAAGTGCCACCTGACGTC
