>Addgene plasmid #46662 | pcDNA3.2 mir-1-1 reporter dme-let-7 | addgene partial sequence | sequence record 67957 | CMV-F 5'-CGCAAATGGGCGGTAGGCGTG-3'
ACTAGAGAACCCACTGCTTACTGGCTTATCGAAATTAATACGACTCACTATAGGGAGACCCAAGCTGGCT
AGTTAAGCTATCAACAAGTTTGTACAAAAAAGCAGGCTTCAAAAGCATTTTTAATATGATTTCTCCGTAT
TATTTTTCTTCTTGTTTGCCATCATCGTTTCAACCAAAAACCGAACCAATGATATCCAGAAGATCCTTTA
AATACCAAACCACCTAGCAAAAAGGACTACACCAAGGACCTTTTTCTCTCTGGCAAATTGAGGTAGTAGG
TTGTATAGTAGTAATTACACATCATACTATACAATGTGCTAGCTTTCTTTGCTTGACTACAAGCCGCATT
TGATAAAAGAATCCCAATCGAACTGCACCACTTAATAAACCCAATCCCCAGCCATACAAAAGTTGGTGGT
GCAACAAATTTTGATTGTGGACAACAAAGAAAGTGTTCTGAGCCAAACTATTGTTAAATATCATTAACCC
AGCTTTCTTGTACAAAGTGGTTGATCTAGAGGGCCCGCAGTGGGGTCAGCTTCTACCGGGGCGGCGTCCC
GGGGTCTTGGAACTGCATGCAGACTGCCTGCTTGGGAAACATACTTCTTTATATGCCCATATGGACCTGC
TAAGCTATGGAATGTAAAGAAGTATGTATCTCAGG
